>Addgene plasmid #165884 | pPuroR-GMRWhite | depositor full sequence | sequence record 323401 | pPuroR-GMRWhite sequence 7099 bps
AAATTGTAAGCGTTAATATTTTGTTAAAATTCGCGTTAAATTTTTGTTAAATCAGCTCATTTTTTAACCA
ATAGGCCGAAATCGGCAAAATCCCTTATAAATCAAAAGAATAGACCGAGATAGGGT
[37 nt withheld, positions 127-163]
AAAGAACGTGGACTCCAACGTCAAAGGGCGAAAAACCGTCTATCAGGGCGCTGGCCCACTACGTGAACCA
TCACCCT
[91 nt withheld, positions 241-331]
G
[125 nt withheld, positions 333-457]
ACATGAAGTTTTAAATCAATCTAAAGTATATATGTGTAACATTGGTCTAGTGATTATTTGCCGACTACCT
TGGTGATCTCGCCTTTCACGTAGTGGACAAATTCTTCCAACTGATCTGCGCGCGAGGCCAAACGATCTTC
TTCTTGTCCAAGATAAGCCTGTCTAGCTTCAAGTATGACGGGCTGATACTGGGCCGGCAGGCGCTCCATT
GCCCAGTCGGCAGCTACATCCTTCGGCGCGATTTTGCCGGTTACTGCGCTGTACCAAATGCGGGACAACG
TAAGCACTACATTTCGCTCATCGCCAGCCCAGTCGGGCGGCGAGTTCCATAGCGTTAAGGTTTCATTTAG
CGCCTCAAATAGATCCTGTTCAGGAACCGGATCAAAGAGTTCCTCCGCCGCTGGACCTACCAAGGCAACG
CTATGTTCTCTTGCTTTTGTCAGCAAGATAGCCAGATCAATGTCGATCGTGGCTGGCTCGAAGATACCTG
CAAGAATGTCATTGCGCTGCCATTCTCCAAATTGCAGTTCGCGCTTAGCTGGATAACGCCACGGAATGAT
GTCGTCGTGCACAACAATGGTGACTTCTACAGCGCGGAGAATCTCGCTCTCTCCAGGGGAAGCCGAAGTT
TCCAAAAGGTCGTTGATCAAAGCTCGCCGCGTTGTTTCATCAAGCCTTACGGTCACCGTAACCAGCAAAT
CAATATCACTGTGTGGCTTCAGGCCGCCATCCACTGCGGAGCCGTACAAATGTACGGCCAGCAACGTCGG
TTCGAGATGGCGCTCGATGACGCCAACTACCTCTGATAGTTGAGTCGATACTTCGGCGATCACCGCTTCC
CTCATAATGTTTAACTTTGTTTTAGGGCGACTGCCCTGCTGCGTAACATCGTTGCTGCTCCATAACATCA
AACATCGACCCACGGCGTAACGCGCTTGCTGCTTGGATGCCCGAGGCATAGACTGTACCCCAAAAAAACA
GTCATAACAAGCCATGAAAACCGCCACTGCGCCGTTACCACCGCTGCGTTCGGTCAAGGTTCTGGACCAG
TTGCGTGAGCGCATACGCTACTTGCATTACAGCTTACGAACCGAACAGGCTTATGTCCACTGGGTTCGTG
CCTTCATCCGTTTCCACGGTGTGCGTCACCCGGCAACCTTGGGTAGCAGCGAAGTCGAGGCATTTCTGTC
CTGGCTGGTCACAAAAGGATCTAGGTGAAGATCCTTTTTGATAATCTCATGACCAAAATCCCTTAACGTG
AGTTTTCGTTCCACTGAGCGTCAGACCCCGTAGAAAAGATCAAAGGATCTTCTTGAGATCCTTTTTTTCT
GCGCGTAATCTGCTGCTTGCAAACAAAAAAACCACCGCTACCAGCGGTGGTTTGTTTGCCGGATCAAGAG
CTACCAACTCTTTTTCCGAAGGTAACTGGCTTCAGCAGAGCGCAGATACCAAATACTGTTCTTCTAGTGT
AGCCGTAGTTAGGCCACCACTTCAAGAACTCTGTAGCACCGCCTACATACCTCGCTCTGCTAATCCTGTT
ACCAGTGGCTGCTGCCAGTGGCGATAAGTCGTGTCTTACCGGGTTGGACTCAAGACGATAGTTACCGGAT
AAGGCGCAGCGGTCGGGCTGAACGGGGGGTTCGTGCACACAGCCCAGCTTGGAGCGAACGACCTACACCG
AACTGAGATACCTACAGCGTGAGCTATGAGAAAGCGCCACGCTTCCCGAAGGGAGAAAGGCGGACAGGTA
TCCGGTAAGCGGCAGGGTCGGAACAGGAGAGCGCACGAGGGAGCTTCCAGGGGGAAACGCCTGGTATCTT
TATAGTCCTGTCGGGTTTCGCCACCTCTGACTTGAGCGTCGATTTTTGTGATGCTCGTCAGGGGGGCGGA
GCCTATGGAAAAACGCCAGCAACGCGGCCTTTTTACGGTTCCTGGCCTTTTGCTGGCCTTTTGCTCACAT
GTTCTTTCCTGCGTTATCCCCTGATTCTGTGGATAACCGTGTCAAGCGCAGCTGCCCGGGTCTAGAGTCG
ACGCATGCCTCCTGACGTTCTCCTTGTTCTCCACGGTCTTAAGCTTAGCACGAGCGATCGAGAGAGATAG
AGAGCGAGATAGAGCGAAGCTTGTTAATTCGTCGAGCGCTTGCCATACTGAAAAAACCTCCCACACCTCC
CCCTGAACCTGAAACATAAAATGAATGCAATTGTTGTTGTTAACTTGTTTATTGCAGCTTATAATGGTTA
CAAATAAAGCAATAGCATCACAAATTTCACAAATAAAGCATTTTTTTCACTGCATTCTAGTTGTGGTTTG
TCCAAACTCATCAATGTATCTTATCATGTCTGGATCAAGCTCACTCCTTGCGACGAGCGCGCAGGCGCAG
AGCCAGATAGGCCAGCACGCGGAAGGACACAATCAGGATGGCCAGGCCCACATAATCCAGTGGCAGGTCG
GCGGCACTGAAATTCAGTGTCTCCAGGATGACCTTTCCGCTGCTGGGGCAGGTCGTGTTGCTGCTGGTGC
AGGAGATCTCGCCGGGCTCCACATCGGCCCACTGATTGATCAGCAGGCCCTCATTGGCGTAGCGAAACCA
GCTCAGGTAGCTCAGCCACTTCAGGTACACGGGCACGCTGCCGGAGTTCAGAAAGAATCCGCCGAACAGC
AGGAAGGGGATAATCACGGGGGGTCCCACGCTCAGGGCCATGCTGGTGCTGCTGGAGGCGCAGCTGATCA
GGTAGCCGAAGCTGGTCGACACGTTGGCCACCAGGGTCACCAGGGCCAGGCAATTAAAGAAATGCAGCAC
TCCGGCACGCAGGCCAATCATGGGGTAGGCAATGGCGGTAAACACCAGGGGCACGGTCAGGAACAGCGGC
AGCTCGGCAATGGTCTTTCCCAGGAAGTAGGTATCGCAGCGGTACAGGCGGCTGCGGGCCTCGCGCATGA
ACACGGGCAGCTCGCTGGTGAACACGTTGATGGTGGCGAACACGTTCTGGAACGTCATGTTCGTCAGAAA
CAGAAAAATGGCTCCATTGATGTTCATCACTCCGACCTGCGTCAGCTGCTGTCCCAGGAAGATCAGGCCG
ATCAGAATGGCCACCATCGTGGTCTGGATCAGGCGGACCTTGACCAGCAGGGGCTCCTTCAGCACACTCA
GCCAGCTGCGCCACAGCACGGCGCGAAACTGCATAAACCAGGTAGCCTTATACGTATAGCCGTTCTCGGG
CTGCTCCAGGGGCTTCTCCAGGTTCTTCGTGGCCAGCAGCTGCTCCATGTCGCGGGCCACCTTGGAGATG
GCGAAGTTATCGCAGATCTTGGCAATGCGATCGCGGCTCTCAATCTCGCGTCCTGGCACCACGGCCAGCA
CTTGCACATAGAAGTCGGCGGGGTTGTAATTCGTGGGGCACTGGGCGCCCACATAGCTGAAGAAATCCAC
GGCCTCGCTTGGGGTTCCCAGGAAGGCCACGCGTCCCTCGGCCATCAGCAGAATCTTATCAAACAGCTCG
AACAGCTCCGAGCTGGGCTGGTGGATCGTCAGAATGACCGTCTTTCCCTTCTGGCTCAGCTTCTTCAGCA
CCTGCACCACGGAGTGGGCGGTGAAGCTATCCAGGCCGCTGGTCGGCTCGTCGCAAATCAGCAGGGGGGG
ATCGGTCAGGGCCTCGCTGGCAAAGGCCAGGCGCTTGCGCTCTCCGCCACTCAGGCCCTTCACGCGGCCT
GGCACGCCAATAATGGTGTGCTGGCACTTGCTCAGGCTCAGCTCCTGGATGACCTGGTCCACGCGGGCCA
CGCGCTGACGGTATGTCAGGTGGCGGGGCATGCGGACCATGGCCTGAAAGATCAGATGCTCGCGGGCTGT
CAGGCTGCCGATGAACAGATCGTCCTGCTGCACGTAGGCGCAGCGGGCCTGCATCTCCTTGGCATCCACG
GGCTGGCCGTTCAGCAGGCGCATGCCGCTTGGGGACACCTGAATGCCCTGGGGGCTGCGGAAGGCCAGGG
CGTTCAGCAGCGTGGTCTTTCCGGCGCCACTACTTCCCATCACGGCCAGCAGCTCGCCGGGGTAGGCCAC
TCCGCACACATTCTTCAGCAGGTGCTTGCGTGGGGCTGGGATATGGCGCTCATTGCAGAACAGTCCGCGG
GTGCGGTTCACCAGCTGACGCCAGCCACTGCCTGGCTGGTTCACGGCGCCGAAGATATCCATGTTATGCC
AGGCGTACGTCAGATTCTCGGCCAGCTGTCCGGATCCGCTTCCGCTATCCTCTGGGGGGCTGGGGGGCAG
CAGGGTTCCGTAATTCTTGGCCTGGCCAAATCCCTGATTGATGCACGACTGGCTGGCGGCTCCGCTATCG
CCGTTGTTCAGGTGCTCGGCGCTTGGGTGCTTGGAGCCTCCGCGGATCAGCAGCTCCTGGTCCTCCTGTC
CCATTTGGTTTGGTATGCGTCTTGTGATTCAAAGTTGGCTTATTCAAAGGATATTAACGAAGGCAGCGGC
ACGTCTGCTCGGCTCGAACATTCATTCACAACTGATGCTCTCAGCCACCCCGCGCCCTTTTATACCGCTG
CGCTCGATCCCCGGGCGAGCTCGGGAGGGGCATGACGTACCTACCTCGACTGCTACTCGACTTAAAGGCA
TTTCAAGGGTTTCCACTGGGCTCGACTTAAAGGCATTTCAAGGGTTTCCACTGGGCTCGACTTAAAGGCA
TTTCAAGGGTTTCCACTGGGCTCGACTTAAAGGCATTTCAAGGGTTTCCACTGGGCTCGACTTAAAGGCA
TTTCAAGGGTTTCCACTGGGCTCGACAGTCAGGTGCTAGTCGTACGCTCCTGACAGCGGAACAAACGACC
CAACACCCGTGCGTTTTATTCTGTCTTTTTATTGCCAAGCTTAGGCTCCTGGCTTACGGGTCATACACCA
GGTGCGTGGGCCCTCGGGCACCTCCACATCGGCCGTCACGGTGAAGCCCAGACGCTCGTAGAAGGGCAGA
TTGCGTGGGGCACTGGTTTCCAGGAAGGCTGGCACTCCAGCACGCTCGGCAGCTTCCACTCCTGGCAGCA
CCACGGCACTGCCCAGGCCCTTGCCCTGGTGGTCGGGGCTCACGCCCACGGTGGCCAGGAACCAGACGGG
CTCCTTTGGACGGTGTGGGGCCAGCAGGCCCTCCATCTGCTGCTGGGCAGCCAGACGGGAGCCACTCAGC
TCGGCCATACGGGGTCCAATCTCGGCGAACACGGCTCCAGCCTCCACGCTCTCGGGGGTGGTCCACACGG
CCACGGCAGCTCCATCATCGGCCACCCAGACCTTGCCGATATCCAGGCCCACGCGTGTCAGGAACAGCTC
CTGGAGCTCGGTCACACGCTCAATGTGACGGTCTGGGTCCACGGTGTGACGGGTGGCTGGGTAATCGGCG
AAGGCAGCAGCCAGGGTTCGCACGGCACGGGGCACATCATCACGGGTGGCCAGACGCACCGTGGGCTTAT
ACTCGGTCATTTTGTTTTCCTCCTTATGTTAAGCTTACTCAGTTATTATATCATAAATATCTGTGTCAAG
AATAAACTCCCACATGGATTCGAGTATTGAGAGTTCTCTTCTTGTATTCAATAATTACTTCTTGGCAGAT
TTCAGTAGTTGCAGTTGATTTACTTGGTTGCTGGTTACTTTTAATTGATTCACTTTAACTTGCACTTTAC
TGCAGATTGTTTAGCTTGTTCAGCTGCGCTTGTTTATTTGCTTAGCTTTCGCTTAGCGACGTGTTCACTT
TGCTTGTTTGAATTGAATTGTCGCTCCGTAGACGAAGCGCCTCTATTTATACTCCGGCGCTCTTTTCGCG
AACATTCGAGGCGCGCTCTCTCGAACCAACGAGAGCAGTATGCCGTTTACTGTGTGACAGAGTGAGAGAG
CATTAGTGCAGAGAGGGAGCGACCCAAAAAGAAAAGAGAGAATAACGAATAACGGCCAGAGAAATTTCTC
GAGTTTTCTTTCTGCCAAACAAATGACCTACCACAATAACCAGTTTGTTTTGGGATTCTAGCTCCTGACA
GCGCATCATGATGGACCAGATGGGTGAGGTGGAGTACGCGCCCGGGGAGCCCAAGGGCACGCCCTGGCAC
CCGCACCGCGGCTTCGAGACAGTGACCTACATCGTCGACCAATTCCTCCCTGGGATCCGGAGAGAGACCC
TATGCGGCATCAGAGCAGATTGTACTGAGAGTGCACCATATGCGGTGTGAAATACCGCACAGATGCGTAA
GGAGAAAATACCGCATCAGGCGTCATTCGCCATTCAGGCTGCGCAACTGTTGGGAAGGGCGATCGGTGCG
GGCCTCTTCGCTATTACGCCAGCTGGCGAAAGGGGGATGTGCTGCAAGGCGATTAAGTTGGGTAACGCCA
GGGTTTTCCCAGTCACGACGTTGTAAAACGACGGCCAGTGAATTGTAATACGACTCACTATAGGGCGAAT
TCGAGCTCGGTACCCGGGGATCCTCTAGAGTCGACCTGCAGGCATGCAAGCTTGAGTATTCTATAGTGTC
ACCTAAATAGCTTGGCGTAATCATGGTCATGATCTGCCTCCTGGGTTTAGTTCCTCACCTTGTCGTATTA
TACTATGCCGATATACTATGCCGATGATTAATTGTCAACAGGGGTCTCTCGCTGATCCGTTA
Features (pLannotate 1.2.2; 17 found; start..end, strand, type, name):
      1..456     -  rep_origin     f1 ori (sequence partly withheld): f1 bacteriophage origin of replication; arrow indicates direction of (+) strand synthesis
    514..1302    -  CDS            aadA: S3AD_ECOLX - Experimental evidence at protein level: Swiss-Prot protein existence level 1. Mediates bacterial resistance to the antibiotics streptomycin and spectinomycin. From Escherichia coli.
   1309..1365    -  CDS            GmR (fragment): gentamycin acetyltransferase; aacC1; confers resistance to gentamycin
   1541..1564    -  promoter       Pc promoter (fragment): intI1 (promoter lies within the coding sequence); class 1 integron promoter
   1770..2358    +  rep_origin     ori: high-copy-number ColE1/pMB1/pBR322/pUC origin of replication
   2669..2803    +  polyA_signal   SV40 poly(A) signal: SV40 polyadenylation signal
   2811..4871    -  CDS            w: WHITE_DROME - Experimental evidence at transcript level: Swiss-Prot protein existence level 2. Part of a membrane-spanning permease system necessary for the transport of pigment precursors into pigment cells responsible for eye color. White dimerize with brown for the transport of guanine. Scarlet and white complex transports a metabolic intermediate (such as 3- hydroxy kynurenine) from the cytoplasm into the pigment granules. From Drosophila melanogaster (Fruit fly).
   5276..5323    -  polyA_signal   HSV TK poly(A) signal: herpes simplex virus thymidine kinase polyadenylation signal (Cole and Stacy, 1985)
   5331..5927    -  CDS            pac: PUAC_STRAD - Protein predicted: Swiss-Prot protein existence level 4. Detoxification of puromycin. From Streptomyces alboniger.
   6017..6468    -  promoter       hsp70 promoter: Drosophila melanogaster hsp70Bb promoter
   6496..6565    -  protein_bind   attB: attB site for the φC31 integrase (Groth et al., 2000) phage φC31 integrase
   6617..6707    +  misc_feature   bom (fragment): basis of mobility region from pBR322
   6713..6870    -  CDS            lacZα (fragment): LacZα fragment of β-galactosidase; lacZ fragment
   6873..6891    +  promoter       T7 promoter: promoter for bacteriophage T7 RNA polymerase
   6894..6950    +  misc_feature   MCS: pUC18/19 multiple cloning site
   6957..6975    -  promoter       SP6 promoter: promoter for bacteriophage SP6 RNA polymerase
   7029..7076    -  promoter       EM7 promoter: synthetic bacterial promoter&nbsp
