>Addgene plasmid #165884 | pPuroR-GMRWhite | addgene full sequence | sequence record 328535 | Addgene NGS Result
AAGCTTGCATGCCTGCAGGTCGACTCTAGAGGATCCCCGGGTACCGAGCTCGAATTCGCCCTATAGTGAG
TCGTATTACAATTCACTGGCCGTCGTTTTACAACGTCGTGACTGGGAAAACCCTGGCGTTACCCAACTTA
ATCGCCTTGCAGCACATCCCCCTTTCGCCAGCTGGCGTAATAGCGAAGAGGCCCGCACCGATCGCCCTTC
CCAACAGTTGCGCAGCCTGAATGGCGAATGACGCCTGATGCGGTATTTTCTCCTTACGCATCTGTGCGGT
ATTTCACACCGCATATGGTGCACTCTCAGTACAATCTGCTCTGATGCCGCATAGGGTCTCTCTCCGGATC
CCAGGGAGGAATTGGTCGACGATGTAGGTCACTGTCTCGAAGCCGCGGTGCGGGTGCCAGGGCGTGCCCT
TGGGCTCCCCGGGCGCGTACTCCACCTCACCCATCTGGTCCATCATGATGCGCTGTCAGGAGCTAGAATC
CCAAAACAAACTGGTTATTGTGGTAGGTCATTTGTTTGGCAGAAAGAAAACTCGAGAAATTTCTCTGGCC
GTTATTCGTTATTCTCTCTTTTCTTTTTGGGTCGCTCCCTCTCTGCACTAATGCTCTCTCACTCTGTCAC
ACAGTAAACGGCATACTGCTCTCGTTGGTTCGAGAGAGCGCGCCTCGAATGTTCGCGAAAAGAGCGCCGG
AGTATAAATAGAGGCGCTTCGTCTACGGAGCGACAATTCAATTCAAACAAGCAAAGTGAACACGTCGCTA
AGCGAAAGCTAAGCAAATAAACAAGCGCAGCTGAACAAGCTAAACAATCTGCAGTAAAGTGCAAGTTAAA
GTGAATCAATTAAAAGTAACCAGCAACCAAGTAAATCAACTGCAACTACTGAAATCTGCCAAGAAGTAAT
TATTGAATACAAGAAGAGAACTCTCAATACTCGAATCCATGTGGGAGTTTATTCTTGACACAGATATTTA
TGATATAATAACTGAGTAAGCTTAACATAAGGAGGAAAACAAAATGACCGAGTATAAGCCCACGGTGCGT
CTGGCCACCCGTGATGATGTGCCCCGTGCCGTGCGAACCCTGGCTGCTGCCTTCGCCGATTACCCAGCCA
CCCGTCACACCGTGGACCCAGACCGTCACATTGAGCGTGTGACCGAGCTCCAGGAGCTGTTCCTGACACG
CGTGGGCCTGGATATCGGCAAGGTCTGGGTGGCCGATGATGGAGCTGCCGTGGCCGTGTGGACCACCCCC
GAGAGCGTGGAGGCTGGAGCCGTGTTCGCCGAGATTGGACCCCGTATGGCCGAGCTGAGTGGCTCCCGTC
TGGCTGCCCAGCAGCAGATGGAGGGCCTGCTGGCCCCACACCGTCCAAAGGAGCCCGTCTGGTTCCTGGC
CACCGTGGGCGTGAGCCCCGACCACCAGGGCAAGGGCCTGGGCAGTGCCGTGGTGCTGCCAGGAGTGGAA
GCTGCCGAGCGTGCTGGAGTGCCAGCCTTCCTGGAAACCAGTGCCCCACGCAATCTGCCCTTCTACGAGC
GTCTGGGCTTCACCGTGACGGCCGATGTGGAGGTGCCCGAGGGCCCACGCACCTGGTGTATGACCCGTAA
GCCAGGAGCCTAAGCTTGGCAATAAAAAGACAGAATAAAACGCACGGGTGTTGGGTCGTTTGTTCCGCTG
TCAGGAGCGTACGACTAGCACCTGACTGTCGAGCCCAGTGGAAACCCTTGAAATGCCTTTAAGTCGAGCC
CAGTGGAAACCCTTGAAATGCCTTTAAGTCGAGCCCAGTGGAAACCCTTGAAATGCCTTTAAGTCGAGCC
CAGTGGAAACCCTTGAAATGCCTTTAAGTCGAGCCCAGTGGAAACCCTTGAAATGCCTTTAAGTCGAGTA
GCAGTCGAGGTAGGTACGTCATGCCCCTCCCGAGCTCGCCCGGGGATCGAGCGCAGCGGTATAAAAGGGC
GCGGGGTGGCTGAGAGCATCAGTTGTGAATGAATGTTCGAGCCGAGCAGACGTGCCGCTGCCTTCGTTAA
TATCCTTTGAATAAGCCAACTTTGAATCACAAGACGCATACCAAACCAAATGGGACAGGAGGACCAGGAG
CTGCTGATCCGCGGAGGCTCCAAGCACCCAAGCGCCGAGCACCTGAACAACGGCGATAGCGGAGCCGCCA
GCCAGTCGTGCATCAATCAGGGATTTGGCCAGGCCAAGAATTACGGAACCCTGCTGCCCCCCAGCCCCCC
AGAGGATAGCGGAAGCGGATCCGGACAGCTGGCCGAGAATCTGACGTACGCCTGGCATAACATGGATATC
TTCGGCGCCGTGAACCAGCCAGGCAGTGGCTGGCGTCAGCTGGTGAACCGCACCCGCGGACTGTTCTGCA
ATGAGCGCCATATCCCAGCCCCACGCAAGCACCTGCTGAAGAATGTGTGCGGAGTGGCCTACCCCGGCGA
GCTGCTGGCCGTGATGGGAAGTAGTGGCGCCGGAAAGACCACGCTGCTGAACGCCCTGGCCTTCCGCAGC
CCCCAGGGCATTCAGGTGTCCCCAAGCGGCATGCGCCTGCTGAACGGCCAGCCCGTGGATGCCAAGGAGA
TGCAGGCCCGCTGCGCCTACGTGCAGCAGGACGATCTGTTCATCGGCAGCCTGACAGCCCGCGAGCATCT
GATCTTTCAGGCCATGGTCCGCATGCCCCGCCACCTGACATACCGTCAGCGCGTGGCCCGCGTGGACCAG
GTCATCCAGGAGCTGAGCCTGAGCAAGTGCCAGCACACCATTATTGGCGTGCCAGGCCGCGTGAAGGGCC
TGAGTGGCGGAGAGCGCAAGCGCCTGGCCTTTGCCAGCGAGGCCCTGACCGATCCCCCCCTGCTGATTTG
CGACGAGCCGACCAGCGGCCTGGATAGCTTCACCGCCCACTCCGTGGTGCAGGTGCTGAAGAAGCTGAGC
CAGAAGGGAAAGACGGTCATTCTGACGATCCACCAGCCCAGCTCGGAGCTGTTCGAGCTGTTTGATAAGA
TTCTGCTGATGGCCGAGGGACGCGTGGCCTTCCTGGGAACCCCAAGCGAGGCCGTGGATTTCTTCAGCTA
TGTGGGCGCCCAGTGCCCCACGAATTACAACCCCGCCGACTTCTATGTGCAAGTGCTGGCCGTGGTGCCA
GGACGCGAGATTGAGAGCCGCGATCGCATTGCCAAGATCTGCGATAACTTCGCCATCTCCAAGGTGGCCC
GCGACATGGAGCAGCTGCTGGCCACGAAGAACCTGGAGAAGCCCCTGGAGCAGCCCGAGAACGGCTATAC
GTATAAGGCTACCTGGTTTATGCAGTTTCGCGCCGTGCTGTGGCGCAGCTGGCTGAGTGTGCTGAAGGAG
CCCCTGCTGGTCAAGGTCCGCCTGATCCAGACCACGATGGTGGCCATTCTGATCGGCCTGATCTTCCTGG
GACAGCAGCTGACGCAGGTCGGAGTGATGAACATCAATGGAGCCATTTTTCTGTTTCTGACGAACATGAC
GTTCCAGAACGTGTTCGCCACCATCAACGTGTTCACCAGCGAGCTGCCCGTGTTCATGCGCGAGGCCCGC
AGCCGCCTGTACCGCTGCGATACCTACTTCCTGGGAAAGACCATTGCCGAGCTGCCGCTGTTCCTGACCG
TGCCCCTGGTGTTTACCGCCATTGCCTACCCCATGATTGGCCTGCGTGCCGGAGTGCTGCATTTCTTTAA
TTGCCTGGCCCTGGTGACCCTGGTGGCCAACGTGTCGACCAGCTTCGGCTACCTGATCAGCTGCGCCTCC
AGCAGCACCAGCATGGCCCTGAGCGTGGGACCCCCCGTGATTATCCCCTTCCTGCTGTTCGGCGGATTCT
TTCTGAACTCCGGCAGCGTGCCCGTGTACCTGAAGTGGCTGAGCTACCTGAGCTGGTTTCGCTACGCCAA
TGAGGGCCTGCTGATCAATCAGTGGGCCGATGTGGAGCCCGGCGAGATCTCCTGCACCAGCAGCAACACG
ACCTGCCCCAGCAGCGGAAAGGTCATCCTGGAGACACTGAATTTCAGTGCCGCCGACCTGCCACTGGATT
ATGTGGGCCTGGCCATCCTGATTGTGTCCTTCCGCGTGCTGGCCTATCTGGCTCTGCGCCTGCGCGCTCG
TCGCAAGGAGTGAGCTTGATCCAGACATGATAAGATACATTGATGAGTTTGGACAAACCACAACTAGAAT
GCAGTGAAAAAAATGCTTTATTTGTGAAATTTGTGATGCTATTGCTTTATTTGTAACCATTATAAGCTGC
AATAAACAAGTTAACAACAACAATTGCATTCATTTTATGTTTCAGGTTCAGGGGGAGGTGTGGGAGGTTT
TTTCAGTATGGCAAGCGCTCGACGAATTAACAAGCTTCGCTCTATCTCGCTCTCTATCTCTCTCGATCGC
TCGTGCTAAGCTTAAGACCGTGGAGAACAAGGAGAACCGCTGTCAGGAGGCATGCGTCGACTCTAGACCC
GGGCAGCTGCGCTTGACACGGTTATCCACAGAATCAGGGGATAACGCAGGAAAGAACATGTGAGCAAAAG
GCCAGCAAAAGGCCAGGAACCGTAAAAAGGCCGCGTTGCTGGCGTTTTTCCATAGGCTCCGCCCCCCTGA
CGAGCATCACAAAAATCGACGCTCAAGTCAGAGGTGGCGAAACCCGACAGGACTATAAAGATACCAGGCG
TTTCCCCCTGGAAGCTCCCTCGTGCGCTCTCCTGTTCCGACCCTGCCGCTTACCGGATACCTGTCCGCCT
TTCTCCCTTCGGGAAGCGTGGCGCTTTCTCATAGCTCACGCTGTAGGTATCTCAGTTCGGTGTAGGTCGT
TCGCTCCAAGCTGGGCTGTGTGCACGAACCCCCCGTTCAGCCCGACCGCTGCGCCTTATCCGGTAACTAT
CGTCTTGAGTCCAACCCGGTAAGACACGACTTATCGCCACTGGCAGCAGCCACTGGTAACAGGATTAGCA
GAGCGAGGTATGTAGGCGGTGCTACAGAGTTCTTGAAGTGGTGGCCTAACTACGGCTACACTAGAAGAAC
AGTATTTGGTATCTGCGCTCTGCTGAAGCCAGTTACCTTCGGAAAAAGAGTTGGTAGCTCTTGATCCGGC
AAACAAACCACCGCTGGTAGCGGTGGTTTTTTTGTTTGCAAGCAGCAGATTACGCGCAGAAAAAAAGGAT
CTCAAGAAGATCCTTTGATCTTTTCTACGGGGTCTGACGCTCAGTGGAACGAAAACTCACGTTAAGGGAT
TTTGGTCATGAGATTATCAAAAAGGATCTTCACCTAGATCCTTTTGTGACCAGCCAGGACAGAAATGCCT
CGACTTCGCTGCTACCCAAGGTTGCCGGGTGACGCACACCGTGGAAACGGATGAAGGCACGAACCCAGTG
GACATAAGCCTGTTCGGTTCGTAAGCTGTAATGCAAGTAGCGTATGCGCTCACGCAACTGGTCCAGAACC
TTGACCGAACGCAGCGGTGGTAACGGCGCAGTGGCGGTTTTCATGGCTTGTTATGACTGTTTTTTTGGGG
TACAGTCTATGCCTCGGGCATCCAAGCAGCAAGCGCGTTACGCCGTGGGTCGATGTTTGATGTTATGGAG
CAGCAACGATGTTACGCAGCAGGGCAGTCGCCCTAAAACAAAGTTAAACATTATGAGGGAAGCGGTGATC
GCCGAAGTATCGACTCAACTATCAGAGGTAGTTGGCGTCATCGAGCGCCATCTCGAACCGACGTTGCTGG
CCGTACATTTGTACGGCTCCGCAGTGGATGGCGGCCTGAAGCCACACAGTGATATTGATTTGCTGGTTAC
GGTGACCGTAAGGCTTGATGAAACAACGCGGCGAGCTTTGATCAACGACCTTTTGGAAACTTCGGCTTCC
CCTGGAGAGAGCGAGATTCTCCGCGCTGTAGAAGTCACCATTGTTGTGCACGACGACATCATTCCGTGGC
GTTATCCAGCTAAGCGCGAACTGCAATTTGGAGAATGGCAGCGCAATGACATTCTTGCAGGTATCTTCGA
GCCAGCCACGATCGACATTGATCTGGCTATCTTGCTGACAAAAGCAAGAGAACATAGCGTTGCCTTGGTA
GGTCCAGCGGCGGAGGAACTCTTTGATCCGGTTCCTGAACAGGATCTATTTGAGGCGCTAAATGAAACCT
TAACGCTATGGAACTCGCCGCCCGACTGGGCTGGCGATGAGCGAAATGTAGTGCTTACGTTGTCCCGCAT
TTGGTACAGCGCAGTAACCGGCAAAATCGCGCCGAAGGATGTAGCTGCCGACTGGGCAATGGAGCGCCTG
CCGGCCCAGTATCAGCCCGTCATACTTGAAGCTAGACAGGCTTATCTTGGACAAGAAGAAGATCGTTTGG
CCTCGCGCGCAGATCAGTTGGAAGAATTTGTCCACTACGTGAAAGGCGAGATCACCAAGGTAGTCGGCAA
ATAATCACTAGACCAATGTTACACATATATACTTTAGATTGATTTAAAACTTCATGT
[125 nt withheld, positions 6498-6622]
C
[91 nt withheld, positions 6624-6714]
AGGGTGATGGTTCACGTAGTGGGCCAGCGCCCTGATAGACGGTTTTTCGCCCTTTGACGTTGGAGTCCAC
GTTCTTT
[37 nt withheld, positions 6792-6828]
ACCCTATCTCGGTCTATTCTTTTGATTTATAAGGGATTTTGCCGATTTCGGCCTATTGGTTAAAAAATGA
GCTGATTTAACAAAAATTTAACGCGAATTTTAACAAAATATTAACGCTTACAATTTTAACGGATCAGCGA
GAGACCCCTGTTGACAATTAATCATCGGCATAGTATATCGGCATAGTATAATACGACAAGGTGAGGAACT
AAACCCAGGAGGCAGATCATGACCATGATTACGCCAAGCTATTTAGGTGACACTATAGAATACTC
Features (pLannotate 1.2.2; 17 found; start..end, strand, type, name):
      1..57      -  misc_feature   MCS: pUC18/19 multiple cloning site
     60..78      -  promoter       T7 promoter: promoter for bacteriophage T7 RNA polymerase
     81..238     +  CDS            lacZα (fragment): LacZα fragment of β-galactosidase; lacZ fragment
    244..334     -  misc_feature   bom (fragment): basis of mobility region from pBR322
    386..455     +  protein_bind   attB: attB site for the φC31 integrase (Groth et al., 2000) phage φC31 integrase
    483..934     +  promoter       hsp70 promoter: Drosophila melanogaster hsp70Bb promoter
   1024..1620    +  CDS            pac: PUAC_STRAD - Protein predicted: Swiss-Prot protein existence level 4. Detoxification of puromycin. From Streptomyces alboniger.
   1628..1675    +  polyA_signal   HSV TK poly(A) signal: herpes simplex virus thymidine kinase polyadenylation signal (Cole and Stacy, 1985)
   2080..4140    +  CDS            w: WHITE_DROME - Experimental evidence at transcript level: Swiss-Prot protein existence level 2. Part of a membrane-spanning permease system necessary for the transport of pigment precursors into pigment cells responsible for eye color. White dimerize with brown for the transport of guanine. Scarlet and white complex transports a metabolic intermediate (such as 3- hydroxy kynurenine) from the cytoplasm into the pigment granules. From Drosophila melanogaster (Fruit fly).
   4148..4282    -  polyA_signal   SV40 poly(A) signal: SV40 polyadenylation signal
   4597..5185    -  rep_origin     ori: high-copy-number ColE1/pMB1/pBR322/pUC origin of replication
   5391..5414    +  promoter       Pc promoter (fragment): intI1 (promoter lies within the coding sequence); class 1 integron promoter
   5590..5646    +  CDS            GmR (fragment): gentamycin acetyltransferase; aacC1; confers resistance to gentamycin
   5653..6441    +  CDS            aadA: S3AD_ECOLX - Experimental evidence at protein level: Swiss-Prot protein existence level 1. Mediates bacterial resistance to the antibiotics streptomycin and spectinomycin. From Escherichia coli.
   6499..6954    +  rep_origin     f1 ori (sequence partly withheld): f1 bacteriophage origin of replication; arrow indicates direction of (+) strand synthesis
   6978..7025    +  promoter       EM7 promoter: synthetic bacterial promoter&nbsp
   7079..7097    +  promoter       SP6 promoter: promoter for bacteriophage SP6 RNA polymerase
