[The description below was written by a language model from this plasmid's Addgene catalogue record and pLannotate feature annotations shown in this document.]
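Description:
pPuroR-GMRWhite is a transgenesis-ready selection vector for Drosophila, built on the pColE1_AlphaOmega synthetic-biology backbone and designed to accept custom modular assemblies. In bacteria it is maintained at high copy from a ColE1/pUC-type origin and selected with spectinomycin through the aadA gene. An f1 origin is also present, and short fragments of a gentamicin resistance gene and an integron Pc promoter sit upstream of aadA as apparent remnants of the cassette's origin. The two sequence records, the depositor's and the repository's sequencing result, differ by only a few bases in length and carry the same seventeen annotated features in opposite orientation.

The roughly 4.1 kb synthetic insert combines three elements for fly work. A φC31 attB site allows integrase-mediated, site-specific insertion into attP docking sites in the genome. Next to it, a Drosophila hsp70Bb promoter drives the pac gene from Streptomyces alboniger, which detoxifies puromycin, followed by the HSV TK polyadenylation signal; this provides drug-based selection of transgenic animals. The third element is the white coding sequence with an SV40 polyadenylation signal, serving as a visible eye-colour marker. The plasmid name implies a GMR eye-specific regulatory element in front of white, but no such promoter is annotated in the feature tables.

New cargo is added at the "Alpha GB" (presumably GoldenBraid) entry point, described by the depositor as a terminal Alpha entry. This corresponds to the lacZα fragment and pUC-type multiple cloning site, flanked by T7, SP6 and EM7 promoters, so that replacing the cassette can be scored by blue-white screening. The vector belongs to a toolkit for multiplexed drug selection and counterselection in Drosophila genetics.
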