Addgene plasmid #165884: pPuroR-GMRWhite
Purpose: Puromycin resistance vector with attB and eye marker. Contains an Alpha GB cloning entry point for addition of custom assembly uses blue-white screening
Depositing lab: Koen Venken. Depositing organization: Baylor College of Medicine. Publication: Multiplexed drug-based selection and counterselection genetic manipulations in Drosophila. Matinyan N, Karkhanis MS, Gonzalez Y, Jain A, Saltzman A, Malovannaya A, Sarrion-Perdigones A, Dierick HA, Venken KJT. Cell Rep. 2021 Sep 14;36(11):109700. doi: 10.1016/j.celrep.2021.109700. PubMed 34525356.
Backbone
  Vector backbone: pColE1_AlphaOmega
  Backbone size w/o insert (bp): 2967
  Vector type: Synthetic Biology
Growth in bacteria
  Bacterial resistance: Spectinomycin, 50 μg/mL
  Growth temperature: 37°C
  Growth strain: DH10B
  Copy number: High Copy
Gene/Insert
  Gene/Insert name: Transgenesis Ready Selection Vector
  Species: Synthetic
  Insert size (bp): 4132
  Cloning method: Restriction Enzyme; 5′ cloning site Unknown (unknown if destroyed)
Terms and licenses: Academic/Nonprofit Terms; Industry Terms: Not Available to Industry
Depositor comments: Terminal Alpha Entry
How to cite: pPuroR-GMRWhite was a gift from Koen Venken (Addgene plasmid # 165884 ; http://n2t.net/addgene:165884 ; RRID:Addgene_165884)
